>Addgene plasmid #169408 | pmCellFree_KA3_Cterm-mCherry | addgene full sequence | sequence record 336170 | Addgene NGS Result
TCCTGCATCTTTTAATCAAATCCCAAGATGTGTATAAACGCGCCGGTATGTACAGGAAGAGGTTTATACT
AAACTGTTACATTGCAAACGTGGTTTCGTGTGCCAAGTGTGAAAACCGATGTTTAATCAAGGCTCTGACG
CATTTCTACAACCACGACTCCAAGTGTGTGGGTGAAGTCATGCATCTTTTAATCAAATCCCAAGATGTGT
ATAAACCACCAAACTGCCAAAAAATGAAAACTGTCGACAAGCTCTGTCCGTTTGCTGGCAACTGCAAGGG
TCTCAATCCTATTTGTAATTATTGAATAATAAAACAATTATAAATGTCAAATTTGTTTTTTATTAACGAT
ACAAACCAAACGCAACAAGAACATTTGTAGTATTATCTATAATTGAAAACGCGTAGTTATAATCGCTGAG
GTAATATTTAAAATCATTTTCAAATGATTCACAGTTAATTTGCGACAATATAATTTTATTTTCACATAAA
CTAGACGCCTTGTCGTCTTCTTCTTCGTATTCCTTCTCTTTTTCATTTTTCTCTTCATAAAAATTAACAT
AGTTATTATCGTATCCATATATGTATCTATCGTATAGAGTAAATTTTTTGTTGTCATAAATATATATGTC
TTTTTTAATGGGGTGTATAGTACCGCTGCGCATAGTTTTTCTGTAATTTACAACAGTGCTATTTTCTGGT
AGTTCTTCGGAGTGTGTTGCTTTAATTATTAAATTTATATAATCAATGAATTTGGGATCGTCGGTTTTGT
ACAATATGTTGCCGGCATAGTACGCAGCTTCTTCTAGTTCAATTACACCATTTTTTAGCAGCACCGGATT
AACATAACTTTCCAAAATGTTGTACGAACCGTTAAACAAAAACAGTTCACCTCCCTTTTCTATACTATTG
TCTGCGAGCAGTTGTTTGTTGTTAAAAATAACAGCCATTGTAATGAGACGCACAAACTAATATCACAAAC
TGGAAATGTCTATCAATATATAGTTGCTGATGGCCGGCCGTAATGAGACGCACAAACTAATATCACAAAC
TGGAAATGTCTATCAATATATAGTTGCTCTAGTTATTAATAGTAATCAATTACGGGGTCATTAGTTCATA
GCCCATATATGGAGTTCCGCGTTACATAACTTACGGTAAATGGCCCGCCTGGCTGACCGCCCAACGACCC
CCGCCCATTGACGTCAATAATGACGTATGTTCCCATAGTAACGCCAATAGGGACTTTCCATTGACGTCAA
TGGGTGGAGTATTTACGGTAAACTGCCCACTTGGCAGTACATCAAGTGTATCATATGCCAAGTACGCCCC
CTATTGACGTCAATGACGGTAAATGGCCCGCCTGGCATTATGCCCAGTACATGACCTTATGGGACTTTCC
TACTTGGCAGTACATCTACGTATTAGTCATCGCTATTACCATGCATGGTCGAGGTGAGCCCCACGTTCTG
CTTCACTCTCCCCATCTCCCCCCCCTCCCCACCCCCAATTTTGTATTTATTTATTTTTTAATTATTTTGT
GCAGCGATGGGGGCGGGGGGGGGGGGGGGGCGCGCGCCRGGGGGGGSGGGGSGGGGSGRGGGGSGGGGSG
GGGCGAGGCGGAGAGGTGCGGCGGCAGCCAATCAGAGCGGCGCGCTCCGAAAGTTTCCTTTTATGGCGAG
GCGGCGGCGGCGGCGGCCCTATAAAAAGCGAAGCGCGCGGCGGGCGGGAGTCGCTGCGCGCTGCCTTCGC
CCCGTGCCCCGCTCCGCCGCCGCCTCGCGCCGCCCGCCCCGGCTCTGACTGACCGCGTTACTCCCACAGG
TGAGCGGGCGGGACGGCCCTTCTCCTTCGGGCTGTAATTAGCGCTTGGTTTAATGACGGCTTGTTTCTTT
TCTGTGGCTGCGTGAAAGCCTTGAGGGGCTCCGGGAGGGCCCTTTGTGCGGGGGGAGCGGCTCGGGGCTG
TCCGCGGGGGGACGGCTGCCTTCGGGGGGGACGGGGCAGGGCGGGGTTCGGCTTCTGGCGTGTGACCGGC
GGCTCTAGAGCCTCTGCTAACCATGTTCATGCCTTCTTCTTTTTCCTACAGCTCCTGGGCAACGTGCTGG
TTATTGTGCTGTCTCATCATTTTGGCAAAGAATTGGATCGGACGTCTAATACGACTCACTATAGGGACAT
CTTAAGTTTATTTTATTTTATTTTATTTTATTTTATTTTATTTTATTTTATTTTATTTTATTTTATTTAA
CCATGACAGTAATGTATAAAGTCTGTAAAGACATTAAACACGTAAGTGAAACCATGGGCACAAGTTTGTA
CAAAAAAGCTGAACGAGAAACGTAAAATGATATAAATATCAATATATTAAATTAGATTTTGCATAAAAAA
CAGACTACATAATACTGTAAAACACAACATATCCAGTCACTATGGGGCCCGTCGACCTGCAGACTGGCTG
TGTATAAGGGAGCCTGACATTTATATTCCCCAGAACATCAGGTTAATGGCGTTTTTGATGTCATTTTCGC
GGTGGCTGAGATCAGCCACTTCTTCCCCGATAACGGAGACCGGCACACTGGCCATATCGGTGGTCATCAT
GCGCCAGCTTTCATCCCCGATATGCACCACCGGGTAAAGTTCACGGGAGACTTTATCTGACAGCAGACGT
GCACTGGCCAGGGGGATCACCATCCGTCGCCCGGGCGTGTCAATAATATCACTCTGTACATCCACAAACA
GACGATAACGGCTCTCTCTTTTATAGGTGTAAACCTTAAACTGCATTTCACCAGCCCCTGTTCTCGTCAG
CAAAAGAGCCGTTCATTTCAATAAACCGGGCGACCTCAGCCATCCCTTCCTGATTTTCCGCTTTCCAGCG
TTCGGCACGCAGACGACGGGCTTCATTCTGCATGGTTGTGCTTACCAGACCGGAGATATTGACATCATAT
ATGCCTTGAGCAACTGATAGCTGTCGCTGTCAACTGTCACTGTAATACGCTGCTTCATAGCATACCTCTT
TTTGACATACTTCGGGTATACATATCAGTATATATTCTTATACCGCAAAAATCAGCGCGCAAATACGCAT
ACTGTTATCTGGCTTTTAGTAAGCCGGATCCACGCGTTTACGCCCCGCCCTGCCACTCATCGCAGTACTG
TTGTAATTCATTAAGCATTCTGCCGACATGGAAGCCATCACAAACGGCATGATGAACCTGAATCGCCAGC
GGCATCAGCACCTTGTCGCCTTGCGTATAATATTTGCCCATGGTGAAAACGGGGGCGAAGAAGTTGTCCA
TATTGGCCACGTTTAAATCAAAACTGGTGAAACTCACCCAGGGATTGGCTGAGACGAAAAACATATTCTC
AATAAACCCTTTAGGGAAATAGGCCAGGTTTTCACCGTAACACGCCACATCTTGCGAATATATGTGTAGA
AACTGCCGGAAATCGTCGTGGTATTCACTCCAGAGCGATGAAAACGTTTCAGTTTGCTCATGGAAAACGG
TGTAACAAGGGTGAACACTATCCCATATCACCAGCTCACCGTCTTTCATTGCCATACGGAATTCCGGATG
AGCATTCATCAGGCGGGCAAGAATGTGAATAAAGGCCGGATAAAACTTGTGCTTATTTTTCTTTACGGTC
TTTAAAAAGGCCGTAATATCCAGCTGAACGGTCTGGTTATAGGTACATTGAGCAACTGACTGAAATGCCT
CAAAATGTTCTTTACGATGCCATTGGGATATATCAACGGTGGTATATCCAGTGATTTTTTTCTCCATTTT
AGCTTCCTTAGCTCCTGAAAATCTCGATAACTCAAAAAATACGCCCGGTAGTGATCTTATTTCATTATGG
TGAAAGTTGGAACCTCTTGCGTGCCGATCAACGTCTCATTTTCGCCAAAAGTTGGCCCAGGGCTTCCCGG
TATCAACAGGGACACCAGGATTTATTTATTCTGCGAAGTGATCTTCCGTCACAGGTATTTATTCGGCGCA
AAGTGCGTCGGGTGATGCTGCCAACTTAGCAAGCTTCATAGTGACTGGATATGTTGTGTTTTACAGTATT
ATGTAGTCTGTTTTTTATGCAAAATCTAATTTAATATATTGATATTTATATCATTTTACGTTTCTCGTTC
AGCTTTCTTGTACAAAGTGGTGCTGGAGGTGCTCTTCCAGGGCCCGAAGGGCGAGGAGGATAACATGGCC
ATCATCAAGGAGTTCATGCGCTTCAAGGTGCACATGGAGGGCTCCGTGAACGGCCACGAGTTCGAGATCG
AGGGCGAGGGCGAGGGCCGCCCCTACGAGGGCACCCAGACCGCCAAGCTGAAGGTGACCAAGGGTGGCCC
CCTGCCCTTCGCCTGGGACATCCTGTCCCCTCAGTTCATGTACGGCTCCAAGGCCTACGTGAAGCACCCC
GCCGACATCCCCGACTACTTGAAGCTGTCCTTCCCCGAGGGCTTCAAGTGGGAGCGCGTGATGAACTTCG
AGGACGGCGGCGTGGTGACCGTGACCCAGGACTCCTCCCTGCAGGACGGCGAGTTCATCTACAAGGTGAA
GCTGCGCGGCACCAACTTCCCCTCCGACGGCCCCGTAATGCAGAAGAAGACTATGGGCTGGGAGGCCTCC
TCCGAGCGGATGTACCCCGAGGACGGCGCCCTGAAGGGCGAGATCAAGCAGAGGCTGAAGCTGAAGGACG
GCGGCCACTACGACGCTGAGGTCAAGACCACCTACAAGGCCAAGAAGCCCGTGCAGCTGCCCGGCGCCTA
CAACGTCAACATCAAGTTGGACATCACCTCCCACAACGAGGACTACACCATCGTGGAACAGTACGAACGC
GCCGAGGGCCGCCACTCCACCGGCGGCATGGACGAGCTGTACAAGACCCACCACCATCACCACCATCACC
ACGAGCAGAAGCTGATCTCGGAGGAGGATCTGTAAGCGGCCGCCAGCTTTCTAGACCAGTTTAAACATCA
CCATCACCATCACTAAGTGATTAACCTCAGGTGCAGGCTGCCTATCAGAAGGTGGTGGCTGGTGTGGCCA
ATGCCCTGGCTCACAAATACCACTGAGATCGATCTTTTTCCCTCTGCCAAAAATTATGGGGACATCATGA
AGCCCCTTGAGCATCTGACTTCTGGCTAATAAAGGAAATTTATTTTCATTGCAATAGTGTGTTGGAATTT
TTTGTGTCTCTCACTCGGAAGGACATATGGGAGGGCAAATCATTTAAAACATCAGAATGAGTATTTGGTT
TAGAGTTTGGCAACATATGCCCATATGTAACTAGCATAACCCCTTGGGGCCTCTAAACGGGTCTTGAGGG
GTTTTTTGCTGAAAGCATGCGGAGGAAATTCTCCTTGAAGTTTCCCTGGTGTTCAAAGTAAAGGAGTTTG
CACCAGACGCACCTCTGTTCACTGGTCCGGCGTATTAAAACACGATACATTGTTATTAGTACATTTATTA
AGCGCTAGATTCTGTGCGTTGTTGATTTACAGACAATTGTTGTACGTATTTTAATAATTCATTAAATTTA
TAATCTTTAGGGTGGTATGTTAGAGCGAAAATCAAATGATTTTCAGCGTCTTTATATCTGAATTTAAATA
TTAAATCCTCAATAGATTTGTAAAATAGGTTTCGATTAGTTTCAAACAAGGGTTGTTTTTCCGAACCGAT
GGCTGGACTATCTAATGGATTTTCGCTCAACGCCACAAAACTTGCCAAATCTTGTAGCAGCAATCTAGCT
TTGTCGATATTCGTTTGTGTTTTGTTTTGTAATAAAGGTTCGACGTCGTTCAAAATATTATGCGCTTTTG
TATTTCTTTCATCACTGTCGTTAGTGTACAATTGACTCGACGTAAACACGTTAAATAGAGCTTGGACATA
TTTAACATCGGGCGTGTTAGCTTTATTAGGCCGATTATCGTCGTCGTCCCAACCCTCGTCGTTAGAAGTT
GCTTCCGAAGACGATTTTGCCATAGCCACACGACGCCTATTAATTGTGTCGGCTAACACGTCCGCGATCA
AATTTGTAGTTGAGCTTTTTGGAATTGCGATCGCATAACTTCGTATAGCATACATTATACGAAGTTATAA
GCTCGGAACGCTGCGCTCGGTCGTTCGGCTGCGGCGAGCGGTATCAGCTCACTCAAAGGCGGTAATACGG
TTATCCACAGAATCAGGGGATAACGCAGGAAAGAACATGTGAGCAAAAGGCCAGCAAAAGGCCAGGAACC
GTAAAAAGGCCGCGTTGCTGGCGTTTTTCCATAGGCTCCGCCCCCTGACGAGCATCACAAAAATCGACGC
TCAAGTCAGAGGTGGCGAAACCCGACAGGACTATAAAGATACCAGGCGTTTCCCCCTGGAAGCTCCCTCG
TGCGCTCTCCTGTTCCGACCCTGCCGCTTACCGGATACCTGTCCGCCTTTCTCCCTTCGGGAAGCGTGGC
GCTTTCTCATAGCTCACGCTGTAGGTATCTCAGTTCGGTGTAGGTCGTTCGCTCCAAGCTGGGCTGTGTG
CACGAACCCCCCGTTCAGCCCGACCGCTGCGCCTTATCCGGTAACTATCGTCTTGAGTCCAACCCGGTAA
GACACGACTTATCGCCACTGGCAGCAGCCACTGGTAACAGGATTAGCAGAGCGAGGTATGTAGGCGGTGC
TACAGAGTTCTTGAAGTGGTGGCCTAACTACGGCTACACTAGAAGAACAGTATTTGGTATCTGCGCTCTG
CTGAAGCCAGTTACCTTCGGAAAAAGAGTTGGTAGCTCTTGATCCGGCAAACAAACCACCGCTGGTAGCG
GTGGTTTTTTTGTTTGCAAGCAGCAGATTACGCGCAGAAAAAAAGGATCTCAAGAAGATCCTTTGTTACC
AATGCTTAATCAGTGAGGCACCTATCTCAGCGATCTGTCTATTTCGTTCATCCATAGTTGCCTGACTCCC
CGTCGTGTAGATAACTACGATACGGGAGGGCTTACCATCTGGCCCCAGTGCTGCAATGATACCGCGAGAC
CCACGCTCACCGGCTCCAGATTTATCAGCAATAAACCAGCCAGCCGGAAGGGCCGAGCGCAGAAGTGGTC
CTGCAACTTTATCCGCCTCCATCCAGTCTATTAATTGTTGCCGGGAAGCTAGAGTAAGTAGTTCGCCAGT
TAATAGTTTGCGCAACGTTGTTGCCATTGCTACAGGCATCGTGGTGTCACGCTCGTCGTTTGGTATGGCT
TCATTCAGCTCCGGTTCCCAACGATCAAGGCGAGTTACATGATCCCCCATGTTGTGCAAAAAAGCGGTTA
GCTCCTTCGGTCCTCCGATCGTTGTCAGAAGTAAGTTGGCCGCAGTGTTATCACTCATGGTTATGGCAGC
ACTGCATAATTCTCTTACTGTCATGCCATCCGTAAGATGCTTTTCTGTGACTGGTGAGTACTCAACCAAG
TCATTCTGAGAATAGTGTATGCGGCGACCGAGTTGCTCTTGCCCGGCGTCAATACGGGATAATACCGCGC
CACATAGCAGAACTTTAAAAGTGCTCATCATTGGAAAACGTTCTTCGGGGCGAAAACTCTCAAGGATCTT
ACCGCTGTTGAGATCCAGTTCGATGTAACCCACTCGTGCACCCAACTGATCTTCAGCATCTTTTACTTTC
ACCAGCGTTTCTGGGTGAGCAAAAACAGGAAGGCAAAATGCCGCAAAAAAGGGAATAAGGGCGACACGGA
AATGTTGAATACTCATACTCTTCCTTTTTCAATATTATTGAAGCATTTATCAGGGTTATTGTCTCATGTC
CGCGCGTT
Features (pLannotate 1.2.2; 24 found; start..end, strand, type, name):
      4..39      +  CDS            lef2 (fragment): baculovirus late expression factor 2
    181..1008    +  misc_recomb    baculovirus recombination region (lef2/ORF603): contains ORF603 and part of lef2
   1020..1078    +  misc_recomb    baculovirus recombination region (ORF603) (fragment): contains ORF603 and part of lef2
   1140..1443    +  enhancer       CMV enhancer: human cytomegalovirus immediate early enhancer
   1449..1726    +  promoter       chicken β-actin promoter: No description available
   1727..1862    +  intron         hybrid intron (fragment): hybrid between chicken β-actin (CBA) and minute virus of mice (MMV) introns (Gray et al., 2011)
   1951..2081    +  intron         chimeric intron (fragment): chimera between introns from chicken β-actin and rabbit β-globin
   2147..2165    +  promoter       T7 promoter: promoter for bacteriophage T7 RNA polymerase
   2300..2424    +  protein_bind   attR1: mutant version of attR; recombination site for the Gateway® LR reaction LR Clonase™
   2474..2776    -  CDS            ccdB: CCDB_ECOLI - Also known as G, letB, letD. Experimental evidence at protein level: Swiss-Prot protein existence level 1. Toxic component of a type II toxin-antitoxin (TA) system, functioning in plasmid maintainence. Responsible for the post- segregational killing (PSK) of plasmid-free cells, also referred to as a plasmid addiction system. Half-life of over 2 hours. Cell killing by CcdB is accompanied by filamentation, defects in chromosome and plasmid segregation, defects in cell division, formation of anucleate cells, decreased DNA synthesis and plasmid loss. Interferes with the activity of DN
   2781..2939    -  CDS            ccdA (fragment): CCDA_ECO57 - Also known as H, letA. Experimental evidence at protein level: Swiss-Prot protein existence level 1. Antitoxin component of a type II toxin-antitoxin (TA) system which inhibits the post-segregational killing (PSK) of plasmid-free cells, also referred to as a plasmid addiction system. Binds to and blocks the activity of CcdB; will also remove bound CcdB protein from the CcdB-GyrA complex by forming a CcdA-CcdB complex, a process termed rejuvenation. Functions as a transcriptional corepressor for the ccdAB operon, repression also requires CcdB (By similarity). From Escherichia coli
   3118..3777    -  CDS            CmR: chloramphenicol acetyltransferase; cat; confers resistance to chloramphenicol
   3778..3880    -  promoter       cat promoter: promoter of the E. coli cat gene encoding chloramphenicol acetyltransferase
   4027..4151    -  protein_bind   attR2: mutant version of attR; recombination site for the Gateway® LR reaction LR Clonase™
   4177..4875    +  CDS            mCherry: mCherry is a basic (constitutively fluorescent) red fluorescent protein published in 2004, derived from Discosoma sp.. It is reported to be a very rapidly-maturing monomer with low acid sensitivity.
   4966..4983    +  CDS            7xHis (fragment): 6xHis affinity tag
   4995..5063    +  CDS            HBB (fragment): HBB_PONPY - Experimental evidence at transcript level: Swiss-Prot protein existence level 2. Involved in oxygen transport from the lung to the various peripheral tissues. From Pongo pygmaeus (Bornean orangutan).
   5138..5193    +  polyA_signal   β-globin poly(A) signal: rabbit β-globin polyadenylation signal (Gil and Proudfoot, 1987)
   5281..5328    +  terminator     T7 terminator: transcription terminator for bacteriophage T7 RNA polymerase
   5341..6046    +  misc_recomb    baculovirus recombination region (ORF1629): contains part of ORF1629
   6055..6088    +  protein_bind   loxP: Cre-mediated recombination occurs in the 8-bp core sequence (GCATACAT). Cre recombinase
   6256..6843    -  rep_origin     ori: high-copy-number ColE1/pMB1/pBR322/pUC origin of replication
   6856..7716    -  CDS            AmpR: β-lactamase; bla; confers resistance to ampicillin, carbenicillin, and related antibiotics
   7717..7768    -  promoter       AmpR promoter (fragment): bla
