[The description below was written by a language model from this plasmid's Addgene catalogue record and pLannotate feature annotations shown in this document.]
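Description:
pmCellFree_KA3_Cterm-mCherry is an empty Gateway destination vector built on the pmCellFree_KA3 backbone and intended for expressing an open reading frame both in cell-free translation systems and in mammalian cells, with a C-terminal mCherry fusion. It replicates in E. coli from a high-copy ColE1/pUC-type origin and carries an ampicillin resistance gene on the backbone. The Gateway cassette adds chloramphenicol resistance and the ccdB toxin, so the unrecombined vector is maintained in a ccdB-tolerant strain under dual selection.

The expression unit stacks two promoter systems. A CMV enhancer, chicken β-actin promoter and chimeric intron fragments (a CAG-type arrangement) drive transcription in mammalian cells, and a T7 promoter immediately downstream allows transcription by T7 RNA polymerase for cell-free reactions. These are followed by the attR1–ccdB/CmR–attR2 cassette, which an LR recombination reaction replaces with a gene from an entry clone. This removes the ccdB counterselection marker and places the insert in frame with the downstream mCherry coding sequence and a polyhistidine tag. The catalogue entry describes 8xHis and Myc tags, although the automated annotation detects only a His stretch and does not mark a Myc epitope. The unit ends with a rabbit β-globin polyadenylation signal and a T7 terminator, matching the two promoter modes.

The cassette is also flanked by baculovirus recombination regions (lef2/ORF603 and ORF1629), elements normally used to transfer a cassette into a baculovirus genome, and a loxP site lies nearby. The record does not state a purpose for either. The red fluorescent fusion allows expression to be monitored, and the tags can serve for purification or detection.
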