Addgene plasmid #169408: pmCellFree_KA3_Cterm-mCherry
Purpose: (Empty Backbone) Gateway destination vector for cell-free and mamalian expression with C-term mCherry, 8xHis and Myc tag
Depositing lab: Kirill Alexandrov. Depositing organization: Queensland University of Technology.
Backbone
  Vector backbone: pmCellFree_KA3
  Vector type: Gateway destination vector
Growth in bacteria
  Bacterial resistance: Chloramphenicol and Ampicillin, 25 & 100 μg/mL
  Growth temperature: 37°C
  Growth strain: ccdB Survival
  Copy number: High Copy
Gene/Insert
  Gene/Insert name: None
Terms and licenses: Academic/Nonprofit Terms; Industry Terms: Not Available to Industry
How to cite: pmCellFree_KA3_Cterm-mCherry was a gift from Kirill Alexandrov (Addgene plasmid # 169408 ; http://n2t.net/addgene:169408 ; RRID:Addgene_169408)
